>Addgene plasmid #54393 | LIIIbeta F E-F | depositor full sequence | sequence record 84613 | Full Sequence
GTTGGCGGGTGTCGGGGCGCAGCCATGACCCAGTCACGTAGCGATAGCGGAGTGTATACTGGCTTAACTA
TGCGGCATCAGAGCAGATTGTACTGAGAGTGCACCATATGCGGTGTGAAATACCGCACAGATGCGTAAGG
AGAAAATACCGCATCAGGCGCTCTTCCGCTTCCTCGCTCACTGACTCGCTGCGCTCGGTCGTTCGGCTGC
GGCGAGCGGTATCAGCTCACTCAAAGGCGGTAATACGGTTATCCACAGAATCAGGGGATAACGCAGGAAA
GAACATGTGAGCAAAAGGCCAGCAAAAGGCCAGGAACCGTAAAAAGGCCGCGTTGCTGGCGTTTTTCCAT
AGGCTCCGCCCCCCTGACGAGCATCACAAAAATCGACGCTCAAGTCAGAGGTGGCGAAACCCGACAGGAC
TATAAAGATACCAGGCGTTTCCCCCTGGAAGCTCCCTCGTGCGCTCTCCTGTTCCGACCCTGCCGCTTAC
CGGATACCTGTCCGCCTTTCTCCCTTCGGGAAGCGTGGCGCTTTCTCATAGCTCACGCTGTAGGTATCTC
AGTTCGGTGTAGGTCGTTCGCTCCAAGCTGGGCTGTGTGCACGAACCCCCCGTTCAGCCCGACCGCTGCG
CCTTATCCGGTAACTATCGTCTTGAGTCCAACCCGGTAAGACACGACTTATCGCCACTGGCAGCAGCCAC
TGGTAACAGGATTAGCAGAGCGAGGTATGTAGGCGGTGCTACAGAGTTCTTGAAGTGGTGGCCTAACTAC
GGCTACACTAGAAGGACAGTATTTGGTATCTGCGCTCTGCTGAAGCCAGTTACCTTCGGAAAAAGAGTTG
GTAGCTCTTGATCCGGCAAACAAACCACCGCTGGTAGCGGTGGTTTTTTTGTTTGCAAGCAGCAGATTAC
GCGCAGAAAAAAAGGATCTCAAGAAGATCCTTTGATCTTTTCTACGGGGTCTGACGCTCATAAAATCATT
ATTTGCCATCCAGCTGATATCCCCTATAGTGAGTCGTATTACATGGTCATAGCTGTTTCCTGGCAGCTCT
GGCCCGTGTCTCAAAATCTCTGATGTTACATTGCACAAGATAAAAATATATCATCATGAACAATAAAACT
GTCTGCTTACATAAACAGTAATACAAGGGGTGTTATGAGCCATATTCAACGGGAAACGTCGAGGCCGCGA
TTAAATTCCAACATGGATGCTGATTTATATGGGTATAAATGGGCTCGCGATAATGTCGGGCAATCAGGTG
CGACAATCTATCGCTTGTATGGGAAGCCCGATGCGCCAGAGTTGTTTCTGAAACATGGCAAAGGTAGCGT
TGCCAATGATGTTACAGATGAGATGGTCAGACTAAACTGGCTGACGGAATTTATGCCTCTTCCGACCATC
AAGCATTTTATCCGTACTCCTGATGATGCATGGTTACTCACCACTGCGATCCCCGGAAAAACAGCATTCC
AGGTATTAGAAGAATATCCTGATTCAGGTGAAAATATTGTTGATGCGCTGGCAGTGTTCCTGCGCCGGTT
GCATTCGATTCCTGTTTGTAATTGTCCTTTTAACAGCGATCGCGTATTTCGTCTTGCTCAGGCGCAATCA
CGAATGAATAACGGTTTGGTTGATGCGAGTGATTTTGATGACGAGCGTAATGGCTGGCCTGTTGAACAAG
TCTGGAAAGAAATGCATAAACTTTTGCCATTCTCACCGGATTCAGTCGTCACTCATGGTGATTTCTCACT
TGATAACCTTATTTTTGACGAGGGGAAATTAATAGGTTGTATTGATGTTGGACGAGTCGGAATCGCAGAC
CGATACCAGGATCTTGCCATCCTATGGAACTGCCTCGGTGAGTTTTCTCCTTCATTACAGAAACGGCTTT
TTCAAAAATATGGTATTGATAATCCTGATATGAATAAATTGCAGTTTCATTTGATGCTCGATGAGTTTTT
CTAATCAGAATTGGTTAATTGGTTGTAACACTGGCAGAGCATTACGCTGACTTGACGGGACGGCGCAAGC
TCATGACCAAAATCCCTTAACGTGAGTTACGCGTCGTTCCACTGAGCGTCAGACCCCTGCCGGTAACATG
AGCAAAGTCTGCCGCCTTACAACGGCTCTCCCGCTGACGCCGTCCCGGACTGATGGGCTGCCTGTATCGA
GTGGTGATTTTGTGCCGAGCTGCCGGTCGGGGAGCTGTTGGCTGGCTGGTGGCAGGATATATTGTGGTGT
AAACAAATTGACGCTTAGACGGATTACGGGTCTCAAATCTACGTTGTCTTCAAAGCTGAACGAGAAACGT
AAAATGATATAAATATCAATATATTAAATTAGATTTTGCATAAAAAACAGACTACATAATACTGTAAAAC
ACAACATATCCAGTCACTATGGCGGCCCCTCGAGGGGCCGCATTAGGCACCCCAGGCTTTACACTTTATG
CTTCCGGCTCGTATAATGTGTGGATTTTGAGTTAGGATCCGTCGAGATTTTCAGGAGCTAAGGAAGCTAA
AATGGAGAAAAAAATCACTGGATATACCACCGTTGATATATCCCAATGGCATCGTAAAGAACATTTTGAG
GCATTTCAGTCAGTTGCTCAATGTACCTATAACCAGACCGTTCAGCTGGATATTACGGCCTTTTTAAAGA
CCGTAAAGAAAAATAAGCACAAGTTTTATCCGGCCTTTATTCACATTCTTGCCCGCCTGATGAATGCTCA
TCCGGAATTCCGTATGGCAATGAAAGACGGTGAGCTGGTGATATGGGATAGTGTTCACCCTTGTTACACC
GTTTTCCATGAGCAAACTGAAACGTTTTCATCGCTCTGGAGTGAATACCACGACGATTTCCGGCAGTTTC
TACACATATATTCGCAAGATGTGGCGTGTTACGGTGAAAACCTGGCCTATTTCCCTAAAGGGTTTATTGA
GAATATGTTTTTCGTGTCAGCCAATCCCTGGGTGAGTTTCACCAGTTTTGATTTAAACGTGGCCAATATG
GACAACTTCTTCGCCCCCGTTTTCACCATGGGCAAATATTATACGCAAGGCGACAAGGTGCTGATGCCGC
TGGCGATTCAGGTTCATCATGCCGTTTGTGATGGCTTCCATGTCGGCAGAATGCTTAATGAATTACAACA
GTACTGCGATGAGTGGCAGGGCGGGGCGTAATCTAGAGGATCCGGCTTACTAAAAGCCAGATAACAGTAT
GCGTATTTGCGCGCTGATTTTTGCGGTATAAGAATATATACTGATATGTATACCCGAAGTATGTCAAAAA
GAGGTATGCTATGAAGCAGCGTATTACAGTGACAGTTGACAGCGACAGCTATCAGTTGCTCAAGGCATAT
ATGATGTCAATATCTCCGGTCTGGTAAGCACAACCATGCAGAATGAAGCCCGTCGTCTGCGTGCCGAACG
CTGGAAAGCGGAAAATCAGGAAGGGATGGCTGAGGTCGCCCGGTTTATTGAAATGAACGGCTCTTTTGCT
GACGAGAACAGGGGCTGGTGAAATGCAGTTTAAGGTTTACACCTATAAAAGAGAGAGCCGTTATCGTCTG
TTTGTGGATGTACAGAGTGATATTATTGACACGCCCGGGCGACGGATGGTGATCCCCCTGGCCAGTGCAC
GTCTGCTGTCAGATAAAGTCCCCCGTGAACTTTACCCGGTGGTGCATATCGGGGATGAAAGCTGGCGCAT
GATGACCACCGATATGGCCAGTGTGCCGGTTTCCGTTATCGGGGAAGAAGTGGCTGATCTCAGCCACCGC
GAAAATGACATCAAAAACGCCATTAACCTGATGTTCTGGGGAATATAAATGTCAGGCTCCCTTATACACA
GCCAGTCTGCAGGTCGACGAAGACTTTCTGTGAGTGAGACCTCTGGTTTAAACTATCAGTGTTTGACAGG
ATATATTGGCGGGTAAACCTAAGAGAAAAGAGCGTTTATTAGAATAATCGGATATTTAAAAGGGCGTGAA
AAGGTTTATCCGTTCGTCCATTTGTATGTGCATGCCAACCACAGGGTTCCCCTCGGGATCAAAGTACTTT
GATCCAACCCCTCCGCTGCTATAGTGCAGTCGGCTTCTGACGTTCAGTGCAGCCTTCTTCTGAAAACGAC
ATGTCGCACAAGTCCTAAGTTACGCGACAGGCTGCCGCCCTGCCCTTTTCCTGGCGTTTTCTTGTCGCGT
GTTTTAGTCGCATAAAGTAGAATACTTGCGACTAGAACCGGAGACATTACGCCATGAACAAGAGCGCCGC
CGCTGGCCTGCTGGGCTATGCCCGCGTCAGCACCGACGACCAGGACTTGACCAACCAACGGGCCGAACTG
CACGCGGCCGGCTGCACCAAGCTGTTTTCCGAGAAGATCACCGGCACCAGGCGCGACCGCCCGGAGCTGG
CCAGGATGCTTGACCACCTACGCCCTGGCGACGTTGTGACAGTGACCAGGCTAGACCGCCTGGCCCGCAG
CACCCGCGACCTACTGGACATTGCCGAGCGCATCCAGGAGGCCGGCGCGGGCCTGCGTAGCCTGGCAGAG
CCGTGGGCCGACACCACCACGCCGGCCGGCCGCATGGTGTTGACCGTGTTCGCCGGCATTGCCGAGTTCG
AGCGTTCCCTAATCATCGACCGCACCCGGAGCGGGCGCGAGGCCGCCAAGGCCCGAGGCGTGAAGTTTGG
CCCCCGCCCTACCCTCACCCCGGCACAGATCGCGCACGCCCGCGAGCTGATCGACCAGGAAGGCCGCACC
GTGAAAGAGGCGGCTGCACTGCTTGGCGTGCATCGCTCGACCCTGTACCGCGCACTTGAGCGCAGCGAGG
AAGTGACGCCCACCGAGGCCAGGCGGCGCGGTGCCTTCCGTGAGGACGCATTGACCGAGGCCGACGCCCT
GGCGGCCGCCGAGAATGAACGCCAAGAGGAACAAGCATGAAACCGCACCAGGACGGCCAGGACGAACCGT
TTTTCATTACCGAAGAGATCGAGGCGGAGATGATCGCGGCCGGGTACGTGTTCGAGCCGCCCGCGCACAT
CTCAACCGTGCGGCTGCATGAAATCCTGGCCGGTTTGTCTGATGCCAAGCTGGCGGCCTGGCCGGCCAGC
TTGGCCGCTGAAGAAACCGAGCGCCGCCGTCTAAAAAGGTGATGTGTATTTGAGTAAAACAGCTTGCGTC
ATGCGGTCGCTGCGTATATGATGCGATGAGTAAATAAACAAATACGCAAGGGGAACGCATGAAGGTTATC
GCTGTACTTAACCAGAAAGGCGGGTCAGGCAAGACGACCATCGCAACCCATCTAGCCCGCGCCCTGCAAC
TCGCCGGGGCCGATGTTCTGTTAGTCGATTCCGATCCCCAGGGCAGTGCCCGCGATTGGGCGGCCGTGCG
GGAAGATCAACCGCTAACCGTTGTCGGCATCGACCGCCCGACGATTGACCGCGACGTGAAGGCCATCGGC
CGGCGCGACTTCGTAGTGATCGACGGAGCGCCCCAGGCGGCGGACTTGGCTGTGTCCGCGATCAAGGCAG
CCGACTTCGTGCTGATTCCGGTGCAGCCAAGCCCTTACGACATATGGGCCACCGCCGACCTGGTGGAGCT
GGTTAAGCAGCGCATTGAGGTCACGGATGGAAGGCTACAAGCGGCCTTTGTCGTGTCGCGGGCGATCAAA
GGCACGCGCATCGGCGGTGAGGTTGCCGAGGCGCTGGCCGGGTACGAGCTGCCCATTCTTGAGTCCCGTA
TCACGCAGCGCGTGAGCTACCCAGGCACTGCCGCCGCCGGCACAACCGTTCTTGAATCAGAACCCGAGGG
CGACGCTGCCCGCGAGGTCCAGGCGCTGGCCGCTGAAATTAAATCAAAACTCATTTGAGTTAATGAGGTA
AAGAGAAAATGAGCAAAAGCACAAACACGCTAAGTGCCGGCCGTCCGAGCGCACGCAGCAGCAAGGCTGC
AACGTTGGCCAGCCTGGCAGACACGCCAGCCATGAAGCGGGTCAACTTTCAGTTGCCGGCGGAGGATCAC
ACCAAGCTGAAGATGTACGCGGTACGCCAAGGCAAGACCATTACCGAGCTGCTATCTGAATACATCGCGC
AGCTACCAGAGTAAATGAGCAAATGAATAAATGAGTAGATGAATTTTAGCGGCTAAAGGAGGCGGCATGG
AAAATCAAGAACAACCAGGCACCGACGCCGTGGAATGCCCCATGTGTGGAGGAACGGGCGGTTGGCCAGG
CGTAAGCGGCTGGGTTGCCTGCCGGCCCTGCAATGGCACTGGAACCCCCAAGCCCGAGGAATCGGCGTGA
GCGGTCGCAAACCATCCGGCCCGGTACAAATCGGCGCGGCGCTGGGTGATGACCTGGTGGAGAAGTTGAA
GGCCGCGCAGGCCGCCCAGCGGCAACGCATCGAGGCAGAAGCACGCCCCGGTGAATCGTGGCAAGCGGCC
GCTGATCGAATCCGCAAAGAATCCCGGCAACCGCCGGCAGCCGGTGCGCCGTCGATTAGGAAGCCGCCCA
AGGGCGACGAGCAACCAGATTTTTTCGTTCCGATGCTCTATGACGTGGGCACCCGCGATAGTCGCAGCAT
CATGGACGTGGCCGTTTTCCGTCTGTCGAAGCGTGACCGACGAGCTGGCGAGGTGATCCGCTACGAGCTT
CCAGACGGGCACGTAGAGGTTTCCGCAGGGCCGGCCGGCATGGCCAGTGTGTGGGATTACGACCTGGTAC
TGATGGCGGTTTCCCATCTAACCGAATCCATGAACCGATACCGGGAAGGGAAGGGAGACAAGCCCGGCCG
CGTGTTCCGTCCACACGTTGCGGACGTACTCAAGTTCTGCCGGCGAGCCGATGGCGGAAAGCAGAAAGAC
GACCTGGTAGAAACCTGCATTCGGTTAAACACCACGCACGTTGCCATGCAGCGTACGAAGAAGGCCAAGA
ACGGCCGCCTGGTGACGGTATCCGAGGGTGAAGCCTTGATTAGCCGCTACAAGATCGTAAAGAGCGAAAC
CGGGCGGCCGGAGTACATCGAGATCGAGCTAGCTGATTGGATGTACCGCGAGATCACAGAAGGCAAGAAC
CCGGACGTGCTGACGGTTCACCCCGATTACTTTTTGATCGATCCCGGCATCGGCCGTTTTCTCTACCGCC
TGGCACGCCGCGCCGCAGGCAAGGCAGAAGCCAGATGGTTGTTCAAGACGATCTACGAACGCAGTGGCAG
CGCCGGAGAGTTCAAGAAGTTCTGTTTCACCGTGCGCAAGCTGATCGGGTCAAATGACCTGCCGGAGTAC
GATTTGAAGGAGGAGGCGGGGCAGGCTGGCCCGATCCTAGTCATGCGCTACCGCAACCTGATCGAGGGCG
AAGCATCCGCCGGTTCCTAATGTACGGAGCAGATGCTAGGGCAAATTGCCCTAGCAGGGGAAAAAGGTCG
AAAAGGACTCTTTCCTGTGGATAGCACGTACATTGGGAACCCAAAGCCGTACATTGGGAACCGGAACCCG
TACATTGGGAACCCAAAGCCGTACATTGGGAACCGGTCACACATGTAAGTGACTGATATAAAAGAGAAAA
AAGGCGATTTTTCCGCCTAAAACTCTTTAAAACTTATTAAAACTCTTAAAACCCGCCTGGCCTGTGCATA
ACTGTCTGGCCAGCGCACAGCCGAAGAGCTGCAAAAAGCGCCTACCCTTCGGTCGCTGCGCTCCCTACGC
CCCGCCGCTTCGCGTCGGCCTATCGCGGCCGCTGGCCGCTCAAAAATGGCTGGCCTACGGCCAGGCAATC
TACCAGGGCGCGGACAAGCCGCGCCGTCGCCACTCGACCGCCGGCGCCCACATCAAGGCACCCTGCCTCG
CGCGTTTCGGTGATGACGGTGAAAACCTCTGACACATGCAGCTCCCGGAGACAGTCACAGCTTGTCTGTA
AGCGGATGCCGGGAGCAGACAAGCCCGTCAGGGCGCGTCAGCGGGT
Features (pLannotate 1.2.2; 17 found; start..end, strand, type, name):
     18..158     +  misc_feature   bom: basis of mobility region from pBR322
    344..932     -  rep_origin     ori: high-copy-number ColE1/pMB1/pBR322/pUC origin of replication
   1003..1021    -  promoter       T7 promoter: promoter for bacteriophage T7 RNA polymerase
   1155..1964    +  CDS            KanR: aminoglycoside phosphotransferase; aph(3')-Ia; confers resistance to kanamycin in bacteria or G418 (Geneticin®) in eukaryotes
   2220..2244    +  misc_feature   LB T-DNA repeat: left border repeat from nopaline C58 T-DNA
   2292..2401    +  protein_bind   attR1 (fragment): mutant version of attR; recombination site for the Gateway® LR reaction LR Clonase™
   2438..2468    +  promoter       lac UV5 promoter: E. coli lac promoter with an "up" mutation
   2492..2521    +  promoter       cat promoter (fragment): promoter of the E. coli cat gene encoding chloramphenicol acetyltransferase
   2522..3178    +  CDS            cat: CAT_ECOLX - Experimental evidence at protein level: Swiss-Prot protein existence level 1. This enzyme is an effector of chloramphenicol resistance in bacteria. From Escherichia coli. This protein is used as a marker in many commonly used cloning vectors, such as pACYC184.
   3360..3518    +  CDS            ccdA (fragment): CCDA_ECO57 - Also known as H, letA. Experimental evidence at protein level: Swiss-Prot protein existence level 1. Antitoxin component of a type II toxin-antitoxin (TA) system which inhibits the post-segregational killing (PSK) of plasmid-free cells, also referred to as a plasmid addiction system. Binds to and blocks the activity of CcdB; will also remove bound CcdB protein from the CcdB-GyrA complex by forming a CcdA-CcdB complex, a process termed rejuvenation. Functions as a transcriptional corepressor for the ccdAB operon, repression also requires CcdB (By similarity). From Escherichia coli
   3523..3828    +  CDS            ccdB: CcdB, a bacterial toxin that poisons DNA gyrase; ccdB; Plasmids containing the ccdB gene cannot be propagated in standard E. coli strains.
   3914..3938    +  misc_feature   RB T-DNA repeat: right border repeat from nopaline C58 T-DNA
   4278..4679    +  CDS            Y4CG_SINFN (fragment): Protein inferred from homology: Swiss-Prot protein existence level 3. From Sinorhizobium fredii (strain NBRC 101917 / NGR234).
   5239..5868    +  CDS            pVS1 StaA: stability protein from the Pseudomonas plasmid pVS1 (Heeb et al., 2000)
   6297..7370    +  CDS            pVS1 RepA: replication protein from the Pseudomonas plasmid pVS1 (Heeb et al., 2000)
   7436..7630    +  rep_origin     pVS1 oriV: origin of replication for the Pseudomonas plasmid pVS1 (Heeb et al., 2000)
   7833..7872    +  CDS            rop (fragment): Rop protein, which maintains plasmids at low copy number; rop
