[The description below was written by a language model from this plasmid's Addgene catalogue record and pLannotate feature annotations shown in this document.]
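Description:
LIIIbeta F E-F is an empty binary plant expression backbone built on Xpre2-K, a pCAMBIA derivative, and belongs to a modular plasmid assembly kit for multigene expression, gene silencing and silencing rescue in plants. The depositor describes it as a binary expression vector serving as a level III/level V (LIII/LV) backbone, that is, a recipient into which previously assembled modules are combined. It carries no insert of its own. The meaning of the "F" and "E-F" designations and the enzymes or overhangs used for assembly are not stated in the record.

The roughly 8 kb plasmid has two replication systems. A high-copy ColE1/pUC-type origin with the pBR322 bom mobility region supports propagation in E. coli. The pVS1 oriV with its RepA replication and StaA stability proteins supports maintenance in Agrobacterium. A kanamycin resistance gene, aph(3')-Ia, lies in the backbone outside the T-DNA. Between the nopaline-type left and right border repeats sits only a placeholder cassette: a fragment of an attR1 site, a chloramphenicol acetyltransferase gene with its promoter, a partial ccdA and the complete ccdB gyrase toxin gene.

This cassette explains why the empty vector is selected on both chloramphenicol and kanamycin and grown in the ccdB-tolerant strain DB3.1. When assembled modules replace the cassette, ccdB is lost, so correct products can be recovered in standard strains by counterselection. No plant promoter, terminator or plant selectable marker is annotated within the T-DNA, so these elements would presumably arrive with the inserted modules. The finished constructs are suited to Agrobacterium-mediated delivery into plants.
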