Addgene plasmid #54393: LIIIbeta F E-F
Purpose: (Empty Backbone)
Depositing lab: Martin Parniske. Depositing organization: Ludwig-Maximilians-Universitaet Muenchen (LMU). Publication: A modular plasmid assembly kit for multigene expression, gene silencing and silencing rescue in plants. Binder A, Lambert J, Morbitzer R, Popp C, Ott T, Lahaye T, Parniske M. PLoS One. 2014 Feb 13;9(2):e88218. doi: 10.1371/journal.pone.0088218. eCollection 2014. PubMed 24551083.
Backbone
  Vector backbone: Xpre2-K (pCAMBIA)
  Backbone manufacturer: CAMBIA
  Vector type: plant expression
Growth in bacteria
  Bacterial resistance: Chloramphenicol and Kanamycin, 25 & 50 μg/mL
  Growth temperature: 37°C
  Growth strain: DB3.1
  Copy number: High Copy
Gene/Insert
  Gene/Insert name: None
Terms and licenses: Academic/Nonprofit Terms; Industry Terms: Not Available to Industry
Depositor comments: binary expression vector. LIII/LV backbone.
How to cite: LIIIbeta F E-F was a gift from Martin Parniske (Addgene plasmid # 54393 ; http://n2t.net/addgene:54393 ; RRID:Addgene_54393)
