>Addgene plasmid #54393 | LIIIbeta F E-F | addgene partial sequence | sequence record 90619 | RB-F1 5'-ggataaaccttttcacgccc-3'
AACGCTCTTTTCTCTTAGGTTTACCCGCCAATATATCCTGTCAAACACTGATAGTTTAAACCAGAGGTCT
CACTCACAGAAAGTCTTCGTCGACCTGCAGACTGGCTGTGTATAAGGGAGCCTGACATTTATATTCCCCA
GAACATCAGGTTAATGGCGTTTTTGATGTCATTTTCGCGGTGGCTGAGATCAGCCACTTCTTCCCCGATA
ACGGAAACCGGCACACTGGCCATATCGGTGGTCATCATGCGCCAGCTTTCATCCCCGATATGCACCACCG
GGTAAAGTTCACGGGGGACTTTATCTGACAGCAGACGTGCACTGGCCAGGGGGATCACCATCCGTCGCCC
GGGCGTGTCAATAATATCACTCTGTACATCCACAAACAGACGATAACGGCTCTCTCTTTTATAGGTGTAA
ACCTTAAACTGCATTTCACCAGCCCCTGTTCTCGTCAGCAAAAGAGCCGTTCATTTCAATAAACCGGGCG
ACCTCAGCCATCCCTTCCTGATTTTCCGCTTTCCAGCGTTCGGCACGCAGACGACGGGCTTCATTCTGCA
TGGTTGTGCTTACCAGACCGGAGATATTGACATCATATATGCCTTGAGCAACTGATAGCTGTCGCTGTCA
ACTGTCACTGTAATACGCTGCTTCATAGCATACCTCTTTTTGACATACTTCGGGTATACATATCAGTATA
TATTCTTATACCGCAAAAATCAGCGCGCAAAATAC
