>Addgene plasmid #54393 | LIIIbeta F E-F | addgene partial sequence | sequence record 90620 | LB-F1 5'-gtggtgtaaacaaattgacgc-3'
AATCTACGTTGTCTTCAAAGCTGAACGAGAAACGTAAAATGATATAAATATCAATATATTAAATTAGATT
TTGCATAAAAAACAGACTACATAATACTGTAAAACACAACATATCCAGTCACTATGGCGGCCCCTCGAGG
GGCCGCATTAGGCACCCCAGGCTTTACACTTTATGCTTCCGGCTCGTATAATGTGTGGATTTTGAGTTAG
GATCCGTCGAGATTTTCAGGAGCTAAGGAAGCTAAAATGGAGAAAAAAATCACTGGATATACCACCGTTG
ATATATCCCAATGGCATCGTAAAGAACATTTTGAGGCATTTCAGTCAGTTGCTCAATGTACCTATAACCA
GACCGTTCAGCTGGATATTACGGCCTTTTTAAAGACCGTAAAGAAAAATAAGCACAAGTTTTATCCGGCC
TTTATTCACATTCTTGCCCGCCTGATGAATGCTCATCCGGAATTCCGTATGGCAATGAAAGACGGTGAGC
TGGTGATATGGGATAGTGTTCACCCTTGTTACACCGTTTTCCATGAGCAAACTGAAACGTTTTCATCGCT
CTGGAGTGAATACCACGACGATTTCCGGCAGTTTCTACACATATATTCGCAAGATGTGGCGTGTTACGGT
GAAAACCTGGCCTATTTCCCTAAAGGGTTTATTGAGAATATGTTTTTCGTGTCAGCCAATCCCTGGGTGA
GTTTCACCAGTTTTGATTTAAACGTGGCCAATATGGACAACTTCTTCGCCCCCGTTTTCACCATGGGCAA
ATATTATACGCAAGGCGACAAGGTGCTGATGCCGCTGGCGATTCAGGTTCATCATGCCGTTTGTGATGGC
TTCCATGTCGGCAGAATGCTTAATGAATTACAACAGTACTGCGATGAGTGGCAGGGCGGGGCGTAATCTA
